>Addgene plasmid #223015 | pIND4-RC-M210TAG-A7 | addgene full sequence | sequence record 444740 | Addgene NGS Result
TGGTGATATGGGATAGTGTTCACCCTTGTTACACCGTTTTCCATGAGCAAACTGAAACGTTTTCATCGCT
CTGGAGTGAATACCACGACGATTTCCGGCAGTTTCTACACATATATTCGCAAGATGTGGCGTGTTACGGT
GAAAACCTGGCCTATTTCCCTAAAGGGTTTATTGAGAATATGTTTTTCGTCTCAGCCAATCCCTGGGTGA
GTTTCACCAGTTTTGATTTAAACGTGGCCAATATGGACAACTTCTTCGCCCCCGTTTTCACCATGCATGG
GCAAATATTATACGCAAGGCGACAAGGTGCTGATGCCGCTGGCGATTCAGGTTCATCATGCCGTTTGTGA
TGGCTTCCATGTCGGCAGAATGCTTAATGAATTACAACAGTACTGCGATGAGTGGCAGGGCGGGGCGTAA
TTTTTTTAAGGCAGTTATTGGTGCCCTTAAACGCCTGGGGTAATGACTCTCTAGCTTGAGGCATCAAATA
AAACGAAAGGCTCAGTCGAAAGACTGGGCCTTTCGTTTTATCTGTTGTTTGTCGGTGAACGCTCTCCTGA
GTAGGACAAATCCGCCGCTAGGAGCTTGCGGCCCTGGCGTAATAGCGAAGAGGCCCGCACCGATCGCCCT
TCCCAACAGTTGCGCAGCCTGAATGGCGAATGCGATTTATTCAACAAAGCCGCCGTCCCGTCAAGTCAGC
GTAATGCTCTGCCAGTGTTACAACCAATTAACCAATTCTGATTAGAAAAACTCATCGAGCATCAAATGAA
ACTGCAATTTATTCATATCAGGATTATCAATACCATATTTTTGAAAAAGCCGTTTCTGTAATGAAGGAGA
AAACTCACCGAGGCAGTTCCATAGGATGGCAAGATCCTGGTATCGGTCTGCGATTCCGACTCGTCCAACA
TCAATACAACCTATTAATTTCCCCTCGTCAAAAATAAGGTTATCAAGTGAGAAATCACCATGAGTGACGA
CTGAATCCGGTGAGAATGGCAACAGCTTATGCATTTCTTTCCAGACTTGTTCAACAGGCCAGCCATTACG
CTCGTCATCAAAATCACTCGCATCAACCAAACCGTTATTCATTCGTGATTGCGCCTGAGCGAGACGAAAT
ACGCGATCGCTGTTAAAAGGACAATTACAAACAGGAATCGAATGCAACCGGCGCAGGAACACTGCCAGCG
CATCAACAATATTTTCACCTGAATCAGGATATTCTTCTAATACCTGGAATGCTGTTTTCCCGGGGATCGC
AGTGGTGAGTAACCATGCATCATCAGGAGTACGGATAAAATGCTTGATGGTCGGAAGAGGCATAAATTCC
GTCAGCCAGTTTAGTCTGACCATCTCATCTGTAACATCATTGGCAACGCTACCTTTGCCATGTTTCAGAA
ACAACTCTGGCGCATCGGGCTTCCCATACAATCGATAGATTGTCGCACCTGATTGCCCGACATTATCGCG
AGCCCATTTATACCCATATAAATCAGCATCCATGTTGGAATTTAATCGCGGCTTCGAGCAAGACGTTTCC
CGTTGAATATGGCTCATAACACCCCTTGTATTACTGTTTATGTAAGCAGACAGTTTTATTGTTCATGATG
ATATATTTTTATCTTGTGCAATGTAACATCAGAGATTTTGAGACACAACGTGGCTTTGTTGAATAAATCG
AACTTTTGCTGAGTTGAAGGATCAGATCACGCATCTTCCCGACAACGCAGACCGTTCCGTGGCAAAGCAA
AAGTTCAAAATCACCAACTGGTCCACCTACAACAAAGCTCTCATCAACCGTGGCTCCCTCGAGGCTCCGC
GCCCTCGATCCGACCGCCCCCCACAAGGCTGGGGCGGATCGGGGGCGCACGGCCTGAAGGGTGCAGGGGA
ACCCTGCCGCACGCAAACTCGCAGAGTTTGCATAGTGTGCGCCATTCAGATACCTTCATGGCAGGCCCCA
CCGTGGATTTTGCTGTCATGGTTCGATTCATCACGACGCCCGCAACGCCGACTGCACAGCGGCCCGCACC
ACGAACGCCTGCGCAGCAGGAAGCTGCGGCTGAACTGAAGGCTGCGCGAACTGCCGAAGCAGCCCGCCGC
CTCGACACCCGGCGCAAGGTGGTGCTCGGGGGCGCGCTCCTGGCACTGGCAGAACGTGATGCAGCAGCAG
CCGCGATGCTGGCCCGGCTGAAGCAGATGCTGACCCGCCCAGCAGATCGGAAGCTGTTCGCGGATCTACC
CGATGGCTGACGGTGCAATCTTCCACCTCGATGTGCGCACGGTCAGCCGGTCAGATGGCCGCTCGGCTGT
CGCCGCTGCCGCCTATCGGTCGGCCAGCCGTCTGCACGATGCACGCACCGGCCTGACCCACGACTTCGCG
CGCAAGCGGGGCGTCTTGACAACCTTCATCGCCGCCCCGGACGGCTGCGACTGGATCACAGACAGGGACA
CGCTCTGGAACGCGGCTGAGGCGGCAGAGAAGCGCAAGAACAGCACCGTGGCCCGTGAGTGGCTGGTGGC
CCTCCCTGACGCTCTGGATGCTACACAGCGGGCCGACCTGGCGCGGGCGCTGGCGGTCGAACTGGCGCAG
CGGTTCGGGGTGGCCGTGGATGTGGCAATCCACGCAGCTTCGGGCGAGGGCGACCAGCGGAACCATCACG
CGCATTTGCTGACCACGACGCGCACCGCAGGCCCGGACGGGCTGGGCGACAAGACCCGCGTTCTGGATGC
AGCCAAAACGGGGGGCGCAGAAATCTACGCCATGCGGGCTTGGTGGGCGGGCACGGTCAACGATGCACTC
GCGGCCGCACAAAGCTCGGCCCGCGTCGATCACCGCCGCATAGCCGTGATCGCCGCCGATGCGCGGGCCG
AGGCCGAGGCGCTGGAGAAACAGGCCAAAGCCGTCGAAACCCTGAACGCCAAGCCCGCCGACGCCGGGGG
GCTGTGGAAGGGCCTTGGCAGCGCCGCCCGCGCAATATGGGAAGGCGGCATGACCGCCCTCAAATCGACC
GCCGAGACAGCCAACGAGCTGCGGGAGAAGGCCAACGAGCTGCGACAGAAGGCAGCCCGCTACACCCGCG
CCACCGAACCTCACCACGGCCCCGTCATGACGGCCTTCTTGCGGCGCATGGCTCCCGTCTGGGCGGAGCA
GGCCAAGGCCGAGGAAGCCCGGAGAGCCGCGCAGGAGGCCGCACAGCGCGCACTGATGGCCGAGAGGGCT
GAACAGGCCCGGAAGGCCAAGGAAGCCTCTGAGGCCGCTCGCCGGGCCGCTACGGCAGCGCGAGAGGCCG
AGGAAGCCCGCGAACGCTGCGCCCGCGAGGTGTTGCCGCTCATCCGCCGCGCCCGGCACGACCCGATCAC
CGCCGAAGTGATCAAGCGGGAGGGCATCGACCTCGACCGCCCCGACCAACAGGTGGCCCGCGACCCGATC
TGGCTCATGGCCGGACGCCAAGATCAGGCGCACCCGGTCTGGCTGATCGTCCACGCCTACACCGCCGCGC
GCGACAGGCACGCGAACCTGCTGGCGAGAATCGAAGCCAAAACCGCAGCCCAGATCGCCGCTGCCGCCAA
ACCAAAGCCCAAGCCTGCCAGTCCCGCCCCGACCGAACCCGAACCCGATCCAGACCCACCGCCCCGGCGG
GATTGGGGCGGGCCGTCTGGACCCTGATCCACCCCCCATTCTCAGCAACTCCGAGCCAGCCAGAGGCGCT
GGCTCGGGGCATCTGGACCCCCTTCCTCACCCCAAATTTTCACGAAAAAGGGGCGCAGCCCTTCTTGTTC
AATAAGTTCTATAAGTTCAGGCGAAAATCGCCTTTCATTTTCAATGGCTTGCGCGCCTATCGGGGAGAAA
TGGGGCCGCAAAAGGGAGAAATGGGGCCGCAAAAGGGAGAAATGGGGCCGATAGCGGCTGTTGACAGGGG
GATATTTTGCCCCCTACATTTCTCCCCATGACAAAGACCACGCAAATCGCCGCTGATCGAGCCTATGACG
AGGCCAAAACCGTGCTGCCCGCAGAGGTGGCGCGGGGGGTCTACATGCGCAACGCCCCCAGCCTCGCCGC
CCTCAAGCTGATGCACCTGCTGATCGGTAAGGCGGGCGGGCGTATGGCCGAACCCATTCGGCACGAAATC
CGCCTCTCAGACATCCGCAAGATCGACGGGATGAAGAACCATGACAGGGCCAGCCTCACCCCCCTTTTCG
CGGAATTGTCGGCGGCTGTCCTGACCCATGATGACCCCGAAAAAATGGTCGTGACCATTGGCGGCTTGCT
GGACTTCGCCCGCATCGACTACCGCCACGAAGTCAGCAACGATCTGCTGGTGTCGTGGTATTTTGGCGGG
GCCTTCCGCGAGATGGCCGAGAAGTCCTGCCACTGGGCGATCCTCGACCGGCAGACCGTTTTTGCCCTGT
CCAGCAAGTATTCGATCCTGCTGTTCCAGCACATCGCCAGCCTCGTGAACCTCGATCACGTCGCCAGCAA
GACCTTCACCGTGGCCGAACTGCGGGCCGTGCTAGGGGTGCCGCACGGAAAGATGGAGCGGTGGAACGAC
GTGAACCGCTTTGCGCTGACGCCCGCGATTGCCGAGATCAACCAGACCTCGCGCCTGATCCTGACCGCGA
CCCCGAACAAGATCGGGCGGACGGTCGCCAGCGTGACAATCACGTGGGCGGAGAAGCCTCCCGAGGGCAA
GCAGGAAGCCAAGCGCGAACTGGACCGCCCCAAGGTGGGCCGAGAGGCGCGGCGCAACGGCTCAGCCGAG
ACCGTGGCGCGGGCCTTCCCCAGCTCGGGCAGCATCGAGTTCGATGACCACTGGAAGGCCCTCAAGCGGG
CGGCGGGCTGCAACATGGACAACACCATGATTGCCGAGAAGTTCCGGGCGTGGTGCGCCAGCAAGGGGCT
TTCCCTCGACGGCCGAAACATCGAGCAGGCGTTCAGCAACTTCTGCGCCACAGTGGGCAAGGTCTGAGGC
CGCGCCCGCTGCCAGTGACCCGCCGCCGCCGACCGTGAGCGGGCCGCAGCCCTTCCAGCGCCGCCCAAGA
GGGCGGCAAGCCCCGGTCTGCCCCCTCGTCGCCCGCAAAGCGGGCAGGGGGCAGACCGGGGCGCTGGAAC
CTTTGGGCTGCTTTGACGGCCAGACAGCCCCCGCCGCGCAAGCGCGCCATTCCCCCACCCGTGGCCGGGC
GGGGGAATGGTAAAGCATGTGGGGGCAGTCCAGCCGTCAATCCGCGCTCCGCACCACGGCGCCTCGAGCA
ACACCTTCTTCACGAGGCAGACCTCTCGACGGAGTTCCACTGAGCGTCAGACCCCGTAGAAAAGATCAAA
GGATCTTCTTGAGATCCTTTTTTTCTGCGCGTAATCTGCTGCTTGCAAACAAAAAAACCACCGCTACCAG
CGGTGGTTTGTTTGCCGGATCAAGAGCTACCAACTCTTTTTCCGAAGGTAACTGGCTTCAGCAGAGCGCA
GATACCAAATACTGTTCTTCTAGTGTAGCCGTAGTTAGGCCACCACTTCAAGAACTCTGTAGCACCGCCT
ACATACCTCGCTCTGCTAATCCTGTTACCAGTGGCTGCTGCCAGTGGCGATAAGTCGTGTCTTACCGGGT
TGGACTCAAGACGATAGTTACCGGATAAGGCGCAGCGGTCGGGCTGAACGGGGGGTTCGTGCACACAGCC
CAGCTTGGAGCGAACGACCTACACCGAACTGAGATACCTACAGCGTGAGCTATGAGAAAGCGCCACGCTT
CCCGAAGGGAGAAAGGCGGACAGGTATCCGGTAAGCGGCAGGGTCGGAACAGGAGAGCGCACGAGGGAGC
TTCCAGGGGGAAACGCCTGGTATCTTTATAGTCCTGTCGGGTTTCGCCACCTCTGACTTGAGCGTCGATT
TTTGTGATGCTCGTCAGGGGGGCGGAGCCTATGGAAAAACGCCAGCAACGCGGCCTTTTTACGGTTCCTG
GCCTTTTGCTGGCCTTTTGCTCACATGTTCTTTCCTGCGTTATCCCCTGATTCTGTGGATAACCGTATTA
CCGCCTTTGAGTGAGCTGATACCGCTCGCCGCAGCCGAACGACCGAGCGCAGCGAGTCAGTGAGCGAGGA
AGCGGAAGAAGCTCGCACATTCAGCAGCGTTTTTCAGCGCGTTTTCGATCAACGTTTCAATGTTGGTATC
AACACCAGGTTTAACTTTGAACTTATCGGCACTGACGGTTACTGATTTTGAACTTTTGCTTTGCCACGGA
ACGGTCTGCGTTGTCGGGAAGATGCGTGATCTGATCCTTCAACTCAGCAAAAGTTCGCCAATACGCAAAC
CGCCTCTCCCCGCGCGTTGGCCGATTCATTAATGCAGGGCCGCGCGAATTCGAGCTCGGTACCGACGTAG
CCCAGCGCGTCGGCCAGCTTGCAATTCGCGCTAACTTACATTAATTGCGTTGCGCTCACTGCCCGCTTTC
CAGTCGGGAAACCTGTCGTGCCAGCTGCATTAATGAATCGGCCAACGCGCGGGGAGAGGCGGTTTGCGTA
TTGGGCGCCAGGGTGGTTTTTCTTTTCACCAGTGAGACGGGCAACAGCTGATTGCCCTTCACCGCCTGGC
CCTGAGAGAGTTGCAGCAAGCGGTCCACGCTGGTTTGCCCCAGCAGGCGAAAATCCTGTTTGATGGTGGT
TAACGGCGGGATATAACATGAGCTGTCTTCGGTATCGTCGTATCCCACTACCGAGATATCCGCACCAACG
CGCAGCCCGGACTCGGTAATGGCGCGCATTGCGCCCAGCGCCATCTGATCGTTGGCAACCAGCATCGCAG
TGGGAACGATGCCCTCATTCAGCATTTGCATGGTTTGTTGAAAACCGGACATGGCACTCCAGTCGCCTTC
CCGTTCCGCTATCGGCTGAATTTGATTGCGAGTGAGATATTTATGCCAGCCAGCCAGACGCAGACGCGCC
GAGACAGAACTTAATGGGCCCGCTAACAGCGCGATTTGCTGGTGACCCAATGCGACCAGATGCTCCACGC
CCAGTCGCGTACCGTCTTCATGGGAGAAAATAATACTGTTGATGGGTGTCTGGTCAGAGACATCAAGAAA
TAACGCCGGAACATTAGTGCAGGCAGCTTCCACAGCAATGGCATCCTGGTCATCCAGCGGATAGTTAATG
ATCAGCCCACTGACGCGTTGCGCGAGAAGATTGTGCACCGCCGCTTTACAGGCTTCGACGCCGCTTCGTT
CTACCATCGACACCACCACGCTGGCACCCAGTTGATCGGCGCGAGATTTAATCGCCGCGACAATTTGCGA
CGGCGCGTGCAGGGCCAGACTGGAGGTGGCAACGCCAATCAGCAACGACTGTTTGCCCGCCAGTTGTTGT
GCCACGCGGTTGGGAATGTAATTCAGCTCCGCCATCGCCGCTTCCACTTTTTCCCGCGTTTTCGCAGAAA
CGTGGCTGGCCTGGTTCACCACGCGGGAAACGGTCTGATAAGAGACACCGGCATACTCTGCGACATCGTA
TAACGTTACTGGTTTCACATTCACCACCCTGAATTGACTCTCTTCCGGGCGCTATCATGCCATACCGCGA
AAGGTTTTGCACCATTCGATGGTGTCAACGTAAATGCATGCCGCTTCGCCTTCGCGCGCGAATTGCAGGT
ACCATTTATCAGGGTTATTGTCTCATGAGCGGATACATATTTGAATGTATTTAGAAAAATAAACAAATAG
GGGTTCCGCGCACATTTCCCCGAAAAGTGCCACCTGACGTCTAAGAAACCATTATTATCATGACATTAAC
CTATAAAAATAGGCGTATCACGAGGCCCTTTCGTCTTCACCTCGAGAAAATTTATCAAAAAGAGTGTTGA
CTTGTGAGCGGATAACAATGATACTTAGATTCAATTGTGAGCGGATAACAATTTCACACATCTAGAATTA
AAGAGGAGAAATTAACC
[741 nt withheld, positions 7928-8668]
CGCAAGTCGGTCGTGGCGGCGATGCTGGCCGAATACGTGCACCACCACCACCACCACTGAGGATCCGTTG
GGCCGACTGCAAGCGGAGAGGGAAGC
[846 nt withheld, positions 8765-9610]
TGAGTATCAGAACATCTTCTCCCAGGTCCAGGTCCGCGGACCGGCCGACCTGGGGATGACCGAAGACGTC
AACCTGGCCAACCGTTCGGGCGTCGGTCCCTTCTCGACCCTGCTCGGCTGGTTCGGCAACGCCCAGCTCG
GCCCGATCTATCTCGGCTCGCTCGGCGTCCTGTCCCTCTTCTCGGGCCTGATGTGGTTCTTCACCATCGG
GATCTGGTTCTGGTATCAGGCGGGCTGGAACCCGGCCGTCTTCCTGCGCGACCTGTTCTTCTTCTCGCTC
GAGCCGCCGGCACCCGAATACGGTCTGTCCTTCGCGGCTCCGCTGAAGGAAGGCGGGCTGTGGCTGATCG
CGTCGTTCTTCATGTTCGTCGCGGTCTGGTCCTGGTGGGGCCGCACCTATCTCCGCGCTCAGGCGCTGGG
CATGGGCAAGCACACCGCCTGGGCGTTCCTCTCGGCCATCTGGCTGTGGATGGTGCTGGGCTTCATCCGT
CCGATCCTCATGGGGTCCTGGTCGGAAGCGGTTCCCTACGGCATCTTCTCGCACCTCGACTGGACGAACA
ACTTCTCGCTCGTCCACGGCAACCTGTTCTACAACCCCTTCCACGGTCTCTCGATCGCCTTCCTCTAGGG
GTCGGCCCTGCTCTTCGCGATGCACGGTGCGACCATCCTCGCGGTCTCCCGCTTCGGCGGCGAGCGCGAG
CTGGAGCAGATCGCCGACCGCGGGACGGCAGCGGAGCGGGCCGCCCTCTTCTGGCGCTGGACCATGGGTT
TCAACGCCACGATGGAAGGCATCCACCGCTGGGCCATCTGGATGGCGGTCCTCGTGACCCTCACCGGCGG
CATCGGCATCCTGCTCTCGGGCACGGTCGTGGACAACTGGTACGTCTGGGGCCAGAACCACGGCATGGCG
CCGCTGAACTGAAAGCTTAATTAGCTGAGCTTGGACTCCTGTTGATAGATCCAGTAATGACCTCAGAACT
CCATCTGGATTTGTTCAGAACGCTCGGTTGCCGCCGGGCGTTTTTTATTGGTGAGAATCCAAGCTAGCTT
GGCGAGATTTTCAGGAGCTAAGGAAGCTAAAATGGAGAAAAAAATCACTGGATATACCACCGTTGATATA
TCCCAATGGCATCGTAAAGAACATTTTGAGGCATTTCAGTCAGTTGCTCAATGTACCTATAACCAGACCG
TTCAGCTGGATATTACGGCCTTTTTAAAGACCGTAAAGAAAAATAAGCACAAGTTTTATCCGGCCTTTAT
TCACATTCTTGCCCGCCTGATGAATGCTCATGCTAGCGAGCTCGCCGCTCATGGCGTTCTGTTGCCCGTC
TCACTGGTGAAAAGAAAAACAACCCTGGCGCCGCTTCTTTGAGCGAACGATCAAAAATAAGTGGCGCCCC
ATCAAATTGTTACGGAGCCCAAAAAATCCGCTTGCGCCCGGGGCCGTCTGCTCCTAGAAACCGCTTCACC
GAGACGAAGACCGGCAGCGCCGGACGGAGACGAGGGAGCGGATGACAGAAACGTCGGCCGCGACAATTGA
AGATGAGGCGGACGGGATCGCTGGTTGTCTGCATCAACGGAGGTCCCCCATGATGGATAAAAAACCGCTG
GATGTGCTGATTAGCGCGACCGGCCTGTGGATGAGCCGTACCGGCACCCTGCATAAAATCAAACATCATG
AAGTGAGCCGCAGCAAAATCTATATTGAAATGGCGTGCGGCGATCATCTGGTGGTGAACAACAGCCGTAG
CTGCCGTACCGCGCGTGCGTTTCGTCATCATAAATACCGCAAAACCTGCAAACGTTGCCGTGTGAGCGAT
GAAGATATCAACAACTTTCTGACCCGTAGCACCGAAAGCAAAAACAGCGTGAAAGTGCGTGTGGTGAGCG
CGCCGAAAGTGAAAAAAGCGATGCCGAAAAGCGTGAGCCGTGCGCCGAAACCGCTGGAAAATAGCGTGAG
CGCGAAAGCGAGCACCAACACCAGCCGTAGCGTTCCGAGCCCGGCGAAAAGCACCCCGAACAGCAGCGTT
CCGGCGTCTGCGCCGGCACCGAGCCTGACCCGCAGCCAGCTGGATCGTGTGGAAGCGCTGCTGTCTCCGG
AAGATAAAATTAGCCTGAACATGGCGAAACCGTTTCGTGAACTGGAAACGGAACTGGTGACCCGTCGTAA
AAACGATTTTCAGCGCCTGTATACCAACGATCGTGAAGATTATCTGGGCAAACTGGAACGTGATATCACC
AAATTTTTTGTGGATCGCGGCTTTCTGGAAATTAAAAGCCCGATTCTGATTCCGGCGGAATATGTGGAAC
GTATGGGCATTAACAACGACACCGAACTGAGCAAACAAATTTTCCGCGTGGATAAAAACCTGTGCCTGCG
TCCGATGCTGGCCCCGACCCTGTATAACTATAGGCGTAAACTGGATCGTATTCTGCCGGGTCCGATCAAA
ATTTTTGAAGTGGGCCCGTGCTATCGCAAAGAAAGCGATGGCAAAGAACACCTGGAAGAATTCACCATGG
TTGGCTTTAACCAAATGGGCAGCGGCTGCACCCGTGAAAACCTGGAAGCGCTGATCAAAGAATTCCTGGA
TTATCTGGAAATCGACTTCGAAATTGTGGGCGATAGCTGCATGGTGTATGGCGATACCCTGGATATTATG
CATGGCGATCTGGAACTGAGCAGCGCGGTGGTGGGTCCGGTTAGCCTGGATCGTGAATGGGGCATTGATA
AACCGTGGATTGGCGCGGGTTTTGGCCTGGAACGTCTGCTGAAAGTGATGCATGGCTTCAAAAACATTAA
ACGTGCGAGCCGTAGCGAAAGCTACTATAACGGCATTAGCACGAACCTGTAAGATCCGGTGGATGACCTT
TTGAATGACCTTTAATAGATTATATTACTAATTAATTGGGGACCCTAGAGGTCCCCTTTTTTATTTTAAA
AATTTTTTCACAAAACGGTTTACAAGCATAAAGCTTGCTCAATCAATCACCCATCAGCCCTGAGGTCGGG
CTCCTTGCATGCACCATTCCTTGCGGCGGCGGTGCTCAACGGCCTCAACCTACTACTGGGCTGCTTCCTA
ATGCAGGAGTCGCATAAGGGAGAGCGTCTGGCGAAAGGGGGATGTGCTGCAAGGCGATTAAGTTGGGTAA
CGCCAGGGTTTTCCCAGTCACGACGTTGTAAAACGACGGCCAGTGCCAAGCTTAAAAAAAATCCTTAGCT
TTCGCTAAGGCTGCAGTGGCGGAAACCCCGGGAATCTAACCCGGCTGAACGGATTTAGAGTCCATTCGAT
CTACATGATCAGGTTCCCGCGGCCGCGACGTTACACAGACAACCAGCGATCCCGTCCGCCTCATCTTCAA
TTGTCGCGGCCGACGTTTCTGTCATCCGCTCCCTCGTCTCCGTCCGGCGCTGCCGGTCTTCGTCTCGGTG
AAGCGGTTTCTAGGAGCAGACGGCCCCGGGCGCAAGCGGATTTTTTGGGCTCCGTAACAATTTTCACTCT
CGAGTCCGGAAGTACTATTTCGAATTTCGTATGGCAATGAAAGACGGTGAGC
Features (pLannotate 1.2.2; 26 found; start..end, strand, type, name):
    485..571     +  terminator     rrnB T1 terminator: Escherichia coli rrnB; transcription terminator T1 from the E. coli rrnB gene
    594..660     +  CDS            lacZα (fragment): LacZα fragment of β-galactosidase; lacZ fragment
    742..1557    -  CDS            KanR: aminoglycoside phosphotransferase; aph(3')-Ia; confers resistance to kanamycin in bacteria or G418 (Geneticin®) in eukaryotes
   1742..1810    +  CDS            TRA2_ECOLX (fragment): Protein predicted: Swiss-Prot protein existence level 4. Required for transposition of transposon Tn903. From Escherichia coli.
   5329..5917    +  rep_origin     ori: high-copy-number ColE1/pMB1/pBR322/pUC origin of replication
   6288..6337    +  CDS            lacI (fragment): lac repressor; lacI; The lac repressor binds to the lac operator to inhibit transcription in E. coli. This inhibition can be relieved by adding lactose or isopropyl-β-D-thiogalactopyranoside (IPTG).
   6346..6363    +  misc_feature   MCS (fragment): pUC18/19 multiple cloning site
   6426..7508    -  CDS            lacI: lac repressor; lacI; The lac repressor binds to the lac operator to inhibit transcription in E. coli. This inhibition can be relieved by adding lactose or isopropyl-β-D-thiogalactopyranoside (IPTG).
   7509..7586    -  promoter       lacIq promoter: lacI (mutant); In the lacIq allele, a single base change in the promoter boosts expression of the lacI gene about 10-fold.
   7633..7710    -  promoter       AmpR promoter (fragment): bla
   7842..7859    +  protein_bind   lac operator (fragment): The lac repressor binds to the lac operator to inhibit transcription in E. coli. This inhibition can be relieved by adding lactose or isopropyl-β-D-thiogalactopyranoside (IPTG). lac repressor encoded by lacI
   7873..7893    +  protein_bind   lac operator (fragment): The lac repressor binds to the lac operator to inhibit transcription in E. coli. This inhibition can be relieved by adding lactose or isopropyl-β-D-thiogalactopyranoside (IPTG). lac repressor encoded by lacI
   7928..8704    +  CDS            puhA (sequence partly withheld): RCEH_RHOS4 - Experimental evidence at protein level: Swiss-Prot protein existence level 1. The reaction center is a membrane-bound complex that mediates the initial photochemical event in the electron transfer process of photosynthesis. From Rhodobacter sphaeroides (strain ATCC 17023 / DSM 158 / JCM 6121 / NBRC 12203 / NCIMB 8253 / ATH 2.4.1.) (Cereibacter sphaeroides).
   8708..8725    +  CDS            9xHis (fragment): 9xHis affinity tag
   8765..9610    +  CDS            pufL (sequence withheld): RCEL_RHOS4 - Experimental evidence at protein level: Swiss-Prot protein existence level 1. The reaction center is a membrane-bound complex that mediates the initial photochemical event in the electron transfer process of photosynthesis. From Rhodobacter sphaeroides (strain ATCC 17023 / DSM 158 / JCM 6121 / NBRC 12203 / NCIMB 8253 / ATH 2.4.1.) (Cereibacter sphaeroides).
   9606..10529   +  CDS            pufM (sequence partly withheld): RCEM_RHOS4 - Experimental evidence at protein level: Swiss-Prot protein existence level 1. The reaction center is a membrane-bound complex that mediates the initial photochemical event in the electron transfer process of photosynthesis. From Rhodobacter sphaeroides (strain ATCC 17023 / DSM 158 / JCM 6121 / NBRC 12203 / NCIMB 8253 / ATH 2.4.1.) (Cereibacter sphaeroides).
  10554..10648   +  terminator     lambda t0 terminator: transcription terminator from phage lambda
  10663..10691   +  promoter       cat promoter (fragment): promoter of the E. coli cat gene encoding chloramphenicol acetyltransferase
  10692..10901   +  CDS            CmR (fragment): chloramphenicol acetyltransferase; cat; confers resistance to chloramphenicol
  10929..10972   +  CDS            lacI (fragment): lac repressor; lacI; The lac repressor binds to the lac operator to inhibit transcription in E. coli. This inhibition can be relieved by adding lactose or isopropyl-β-D-thiogalactopyranoside (IPTG).
  11203..12459   +  CDS            pylS: PYLS_METBA - Experimental evidence at protein level: Swiss-Prot protein existence level 1. Catalyzes the attachment of pyrrolysine to tRNA(Pyl). Pyrrolysine is a lysine derivative encoded by the termination codon UAG. From Methanosarcina barkeri.
  12621..12718   +  CDS            TcR (fragment): tetracycline efflux protein; tet; confers resistance to tetracycline
  12718..12805   -  CDS            lacZα (fragment): LacZα fragment of β-galactosidase; lacZ fragment
  12813..12840   -  terminator     bacterial terminator (fragment): putative bacterial transcription terminator
  12849..12917   -  ncRNA          tRNA: Accession: RF00005 - tRNA
  13132..420     +  CDS            CmR (fragment) (across the origin): chloramphenicol acetyltransferase; cat; confers resistance to chloramphenicol
