[The description below was written by a language model from this plasmid's Addgene catalogue record and pLannotate feature annotations shown in this document.]
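Description:
pIND4-RC-M210TAG-A7 is a 13.2 kb bacterial expression plasmid built on the pIND4 backbone. It combines the genes for the Rhodobacter sphaeroides photosynthetic reaction center with an orthogonal amber-suppression system. It carries a kanamycin resistance gene (aph(3')-Ia) for selection and a ColE1/pUC-type origin for propagation in E. coli. A large stretch of the backbone between the resistance marker and this origin has no annotated features, so any additional replication functions there are not documented in the record. Scattered fragments of chloramphenicol, tetracycline, lacZα and AmpR-promoter sequences appear to be non-functional remnants of earlier cloning steps.

The reaction center cassette sits downstream of two lac operator fragments. A full-length lacI driven by the lacIq promoter lies alongside in the opposite orientation, which indicates IPTG-inducible expression, although the promoter itself is not annotated. The cassette encodes puhA (H subunit, with a C-terminal His tag for affinity purification), followed by pufL and the slightly overlapping pufM (L and M subunits), and ends at a lambda t0 terminator. In pufM, the codon for tyrosine M210 has been replaced by an amber TAG stop codon.

Full-length M subunit is therefore made only when that codon is suppressed. Suppression is provided by a Methanosarcina barkeri pyrrolysyl-tRNA synthetase variant called A7 RS and its cognate pylT tRNA. The record lists both under rrnB promoters, and the tRNA is oriented opposite to the synthetase. According to the stated purpose, this pair incorporates 3-nitrotyrosine. The plasmid thus allows site-specific replacement of Tyr M210 with this noncanonical amino acid in purifiable reaction centers.
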