Addgene plasmid #223015: pIND4-RC-M210TAG-A7
Purpose: Expresses 3 subunits of photosynthetic reaction center from R. sphaeroides and aaRS-tRNA pair for 3-nitrotyrosine
Depositing lab: Steven Boxer. Depositing organization: Stanford University.
Backbone
  Vector backbone: pIND4
  Backbone size w/o insert (bp): 9235
  Total vector size (bp): 13162
Growth in bacteria
  Bacterial resistance: Kanamycin, 50 μg/mL
  Growth temperature: 37°C
  Growth strain: DH5alpha
  Copy number: Unknown
Gene/Insert 1
  Gene/Insert name: puhA
  Species: Rhodobacter sphaeroides
  Insert size (bp): 800
  Tag / fusion protein: 6xHis (C terminal on insert)
  Cloning method: Restriction Enzyme; 5′ cloning site XbaI (unknown if destroyed); 3′ cloning site BamHI (unknown if destroyed)
  Sequencing primers: 5′ AATAGGCGTATCACGAGGCC
Gene/Insert 2
  Gene/Insert name: pufL
  Species: Rhodobacter sphaeroides
  Insert size (bp): 849
  Cloning method: Restriction Enzyme; 5′ cloning site BamHI (unknown if destroyed); 3′ cloning site None (unknown if destroyed)
  Sequencing primers: 5′ TGGGTGTCGAACACGGGCTAC
Gene/Insert 3
  Gene/Insert name: pufM
  Species: Rhodobacter sphaeroides
  Insert size (bp): 927
  Mutation: changed Tyr M210 to amber stop codon (TAG) for amber suppression
  Cloning method: Restriction Enzyme; 5′ cloning site None (unknown if destroyed); 3′ cloning site NdeI (unknown if destroyed)
  Sequencing primers: 5′ GCTGAAGGAAGGCGGGCTG
Gene/Insert 4
  Gene/Insert name: A7 RS
  Species: Methanosarcina barkeri
  Insert size (bp): 1263
  Promoter: rrnB
  Cloning method: Gibson Cloning
  Sequencing primers: 5′ CCGCTTCTTTGAGCGAACGATC
Gene/Insert 5
  Gene/Insert name: pylT tRNA
  Species: Methanosarcina barkeri
  Insert size (bp): 88
  Promoter: rrnB
  Cloning method: Gibson Cloning
  Sequencing primers: 5′ CATCAGCCCTgAGGTCGGGC
Terms and licenses: Academic/Nonprofit Terms; Industry Terms: Not Available to Industry
How to cite: pIND4-RC-M210TAG-A7 was a gift from Steven Boxer (Addgene plasmid # 223015 ; http://n2t.net/addgene:223015 ; RRID:Addgene_223015)
